Addgene plasmid #210914: pFBOH-MHL_EML4:250-877
Purpose: Insect expression of human EML4 fragment I250 to A877. N-terminal 6X His tag with TEV cleavage.
Depositing lab: Cheryl Arrowsmith. Depositing organization: University of Toronto. Publication: A Target Class Ligandability Evaluation of WD40 Repeat-Containing Proteins. Ackloo S, Li F, Szewczyk M, Seitova A, Loppnau P, Zeng H, Xu J, Ahmad S, Arnautova YA, Baghaie AJ, Beldar S, Bolotokova A, Centrella PA, Chau I, Clark MA, Cuozzo JW, Dehghani-Tafti S, Disch JS, Dong A, Dumas A, Feng JA, Ghiabi P, Gibson E, Gilmer J, Goldman B, Green SR, Guie MA, Guilinger JP, Harms N, Herasymenko O, Houliston S, Hutchinson A, Kearnes S, Keefe AD, Kimani SW, Kramer T, Kutera M, Kwak HA, Lento C, Li Y, Liu J, Loup J, Machado RAC, Mulhern CJ, Perveen S, Righetto GL, Riley P, Shrestha S, Sigel EA, Silva M, Sintchak MD, Slakman BL, Taylor RD, Thompson J, Torng W, Underkoffler C, von Rechenberg M, Walsh RT, Watson I, Wilson DJ, Wolf E, Yadav M, Yazdi AK, Zhang J, Zhang Y, Santhakumar V, Edwards AM, Barsyte-Lovejoy D, Schapira M, Brown PJ, Halabelian L, Arrowsmith CH. J Med Chem. 2025 Jan 23;68(2):1092-1112. doi: 10.1021/acs.jmedchem.4c02010. Epub 2024 Nov 4. PubMed 39495097.
Backbone
  Vector backbone: pFBOH-MHL
  Backbone manufacturer: pFASTBac1 Modified
  Vector type: Insect Expression
  Selectable markers: Gentamicin
Growth in bacteria
  Bacterial resistance: Ampicillin, 100 μg/mL
  Growth temperature: 37°C
  Growth strain: DH5alpha
  Copy number: High Copy
Gene/Insert
  Gene/Insert name: EML4:I250-A877
  Species: H. sapiens (human)
  Insert size (bp): 1884
  Mutation: K283E natural variant (VAR_031726), I382V Natural variant (VAR_031727)
  Entrez Gene: EML4 (a.k.a. C2orf2, ELP120, EMAP-4, EMAPL4, ROPP120)
  Promoter: Polyhedrin
  Tag / fusion protein: MHHHHHHSSGRENLYFQG (N terminal on insert)
  Cloning method: Ligation Independent Cloning
  Sequencing primers: 5′ tattccggattattcataccg; 3′ ctctacaaatgtggtatggc
Resource information
  A portion of this plasmid was derived from a plasmid made by: Mammalian Gene Collection (BC140845)
Terms and licenses: Academic/Nonprofit Terms; Industry Terms: Not Available to Industry
Depositor comments: 5' Cloning Site: BseRI (destroyed), 3' Cloning Site: BseRI (destroyed).
How to cite: pFBOH-MHL_EML4:250-877 was a gift from Cheryl Arrowsmith (Addgene plasmid # 210914 ; http://n2t.net/addgene:210914 ; RRID:Addgene_210914)
