[The description below was written by a language model from this plasmid's Addgene catalogue record and pLannotate feature annotations shown in this document.]
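Description:
pFBOH-MHL_EML4:250-877 is a baculovirus transfer (donor) plasmid for insect-cell expression of a fragment of human EML4, built on pFBOH-MHL, a modified pFastBac1 backbone. In E. coli it is maintained at high copy through a ColE1/pUC-type origin and selected with ampicillin via the β-lactamase gene; an f1 origin is also annotated. The expression cassette sits between the Tn7R and Tn7L ends of a mini-Tn7 element together with a gentamicin acetyltransferase gene driven by the Pc integron promoter. This is the arrangement used in Bac-to-Bac-style systems, where the mini-Tn7 segment is transposed into a baculovirus shuttle vector (bacmid) in a suitable E. coli host, with gentamicin marking the transposed segment, and the resulting bacmid is used to generate recombinant virus.

The payload is an 1,884 bp insert encoding EML4 residues I250 to A877, placed under the strong, very late polyhedrin promoter of Autographa californica nucleopolyhedrovirus and followed by an SV40 polyadenylation signal. The insert derives from a Mammalian Gene Collection clone and carries two natural variants, K283E and I382V. It was introduced by ligation-independent cloning at BseRI sites that were destroyed in the process. An N-terminal 6xHis tag followed by a TEV protease recognition site allows affinity purification and subsequent tag removal; the short "capTEV" hit in the feature table corresponds to this tag region. In the circular sequence record the EML4 coding region spans the numbering origin. The associated study evaluated the ligandability of WD40 repeat-containing proteins, which suggests the construct was made to produce recombinant EML4 protein for that kind of work, although the record does not name specific assays.
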