Features (pLannotate 1.2.2; 16 found; start..end, strand, type, name):
   1186..1269    +  CDS            large T antigen (fragment): large T antigen from SV40 (simian virus 40)
   1292..1426    +  polyA_signal   SV40 poly(A) signal: SV40 polyadenylation signal
   1455..1620    -  mobile_element Tn7L: mini-Tn7 element (left end of the Tn7 transposon) Tn7
   1783..1799    +  CDS            lacZα (fragment): LacZα fragment of β-galactosidase; lacZ fragment
   1804..2258    +  rep_origin     f1 ori (sequence partly withheld): f1 bacteriophage origin of replication; arrow indicates direction of (+) strand synthesis
   2284..2388    +  promoter       AmpR promoter: bla
   2389..3249    +  CDS            AmpR: β-lactamase; bla; confers resistance to ampicillin, carbenicillin, and related antibiotics
   3420..4008    +  rep_origin     ori: high-copy-number ColE1/pMB1/pBR322/pUC origin of replication
   4194..4245    -  misc_feature   bom (fragment): basis of mobility region from pBR322
   4313..4537    -  mobile_element Tn7R: mini-Tn7 element (right end of the Tn7 transposon) Tn7
   4604..5137    -  CDS            GmR: gentamycin acetyltransferase; aacC1; confers resistance to gentamycin
   5307..5335    -  promoter       Pc promoter: intI1 (promoter lies within the coding sequence); class 1 integron promoter
   5313..5660    -  CDS            YPR2_ECOLX (fragment): Protein predicted: Swiss-Prot protein existence level 4. From Escherichia coli.
   5687..5778    +  promoter       polyhedrin promoter: polh from Autographa californica; promoter for the baculovirus polyhedrin gene
   5835..5853    +  CDS            capTEV™ (fragment): composite tag for in vivo biotinylation, TEV protease cleavage, and 6xHis tagging
   5888..1154    +  CDS            EML4 (fragment) (across the origin): EMAL4_HUMAN - Also known as C2orf2, EMAPL4. Experimental evidence at protein level: Swiss-Prot protein existence level 1. Essential for the formation and stability of microtubules (MTs) (PubMed:16890222, PubMed:31409757). Required for the organization of the mitotic spindle and for the proper attachment of kinetochores to MTs (PubMed:25789526). Promotes the recruitment of NUDC to the mitotic spindle for mitotic progression (PubMed:25789526). From Homo sapiens (Human).
>Addgene plasmid #210914 | pFBOH-MHL_EML4:250-877 | addgene full sequence | sequence record 426151 | Addgene NGS Result
AAGGACCTAAAGGTGTATATCAAATCAGCAAACAAATCAAAGCTCATGATGGCAGTGTGTTCACACTTTG
TCAGATGAGAAATGGGATGTTATTAACTGGAGGAGGGAAAGACAGAAAAATAATTCTGTGGGATCATGAT
CTGAATCCTGAAAGAGAAATAGAGGTTCCTGATCAGTATGGCACAATCAGAGCTGTAGCAGAAGGAAAGG
CAGATCAATTTTTAGTAGGCACATCACGAAACTTTATTTTACGAGGAACATTTAATGATGGCTTCCAAAT
AGAAGTACAGGGTCATACAGATGAGCTTTGGGGTCTTGCCACACATCCCTTCAAAGATTTGCTCTTGACA
TGTGCTCAGGACAGGCAGGTGTGCCTGTGGAACTCAATGGAACACAGGCTGGAATGGACCAGGCTGGTAG
ATGAACCAGGACACTGTGCAGATTTTCATCCAAGTGGCACAGTGGTGGCCATAGGAACGCACTCAGGCAG
GTGGTTTGTTCTGGATGCAGAAACCAGAGATCTAGTTTCTATCCACACAGACGGGAATGAACAGCTCTCT
GTGATGCGCTACTCAATAGATGGTACCTTCCTGGCTGTAGGATCTCATGACAACTTTATTTACCTCTATG
TAGTCTCTGAAAATGGAAGAAAATATAGCAGATATGGAAGGTGCACTGGACATTCCAGCTACATCACACA
CCTTGACTGGTCCCCAGACAACAAGTATATAATGTCTAACTCGGGAGACTATGAAATATTGTACTGGGAC
ATTCCAAATGGCTGCAAACTAATCAGGAATCGATCGGATTGTAAGGACATTGATTGGACGACATATACCT
GTGTGCTAGGATTTCAAGTATTTGGTGTCTGGCCAGAAGGATCTGATGGGACAGATATCAATGCACTGGT
GCGATCCCACAATAGAAAGGTGATAGCTGTTGCCGATGACTTTTGTAAAGTCCATCTGTTTCAGTATCCC
TGCTCCAAAGCAAAGGCTCCCAGTCACAAGTACAGTGCCCACAGCAGCCATGTCACCAATGTCAGTTTTA
CTCACAATGACAGTCACCTGATATCAACTGGTGGAAAAGACATGAGCATCATTCAGTGGAAACTTGTGGA
AAAGTTATCTTTGCCTCAGAATGAGACTGTAGCGTGATGACGAAGCTTGTCGAGAAGTACTAGAGGATCA
TAATCAGCCATACCACATTTGTAGAGGTTTTACTTGCTTTAAAAAACCTCCCACACCTCCCCCTGAACCT
GAAACATAAAATGAATGCAATTGTTGTTGTTAACTTGTTTATTGCAGCTTATAATGGTTACAAATAAAGC
AATAGCATCACAAATTTCACAAATAAAGCATTTTTTTCACTGCATTCTAGTTGTGGTTTGTCCAAACTCA
TCAATGTATCTTATCATGTCTGGATCTGATCACTGATATCGCCTAGGAGATCCGAACCAGATAAGTGAAA
TCTAGTTCCAAACTATTTTGTCATTTTTAATTTTCGTATTAGCTTACGACGCTACACCCAGTTCCCATCT
ATTTTGTCACTCTTCCCTAAATAATCCTTAAAAACTCCATTTCCACCCCTCCCAGTTCCCAACTATTTTG
TCCGCCCACAGCGGGGCATTTTTCTTCCTGTTATGTTTTTAATCAAACATCCTGCCAACTCCATGTGACA
AACCGTCATCTTCGGCTACTTTTTCTCTGTCACAGAATGAAAATTTTTCTGTCATCTCTTCGTTATTAAT
GTTTGTAATTGACTGAATATCAACGCTTATTTGCAGCCTGAATGGCGAATGGG
[124 nt withheld, positions 1804-1927]
C
[91 nt withheld, positions 1929-2019]
A
[49 nt withheld, positions 2021-2069]
CCTTTGACGTTGGAGTCCACGTTCTT
[37 nt withheld, positions 2096-2132]
ACCCTATCTCGGTCTATTCTTTTGATTTATAAGGGATTTTGCCGATTTCGGCCTATTGGTTAAAAAATGA
GCTGATTTAACAAAAATTTAACGCGAATTTTAACAAAATATTAACGCTTACAATTTAGGTGGCACTTTTC
GGGGAAATGTGCGCGGAACCCCTATTTGTTTATTTTTCTAAATACATTCAAATATGTATCCGCTCATGAG
ACAATAACCCTGATAAATGCTTCAATAATATTGAAAAAGGAAGAGTATGAGTATTCAACATTTCCGTGTC
GCCCTTATTCCCTTTTTTGCGGCATTTTGCCTTCCTGTTTTTGCTCACCCAGAAACGCTGGTGAAAGTAA
AAGATGCTGAAGATCAGTTGGGTGCACGAGTGGGTTACATCGAACTGGATCTCAACAGCGGTAAGATCCT
TGAGAGTTTTCGCCCCGAAGAACGTTTTCCAATGATGAGCACTTTTAAAGTTCTGCTATGTGGCGCGGTA
TTATCCCGTATTGACGCCGGGCAAGAGCAACTCGGTCGCCGCATACACTATTCTCAGAATGACTTGGTTG
AGTACTCACCAGTCACAGAAAAGCATCTTACGGATGGCATGACAGTAAGAGAATTATGCAGTGCTGCCAT
AACCATGAGTGATAACACTGCGGCCAACTTACTTCTGACAACGATCGGAGGACCGAAGGAGCTAACCGCT
TTTTTGCACAACATGGGGGATCATGTAACTCGCCTTGATCGTTGGGAACCGGAGCTGAATGAAGCCATAC
CAAACGACGAGCGTGACACCACGATGCCTGTAGCAATGGCAACAACGTTGCGCAAACTATTAACTGGCGA
ACTACTTACTCTAGCTTCCCGGCAACAATTAATAGACTGGATGGAGGCGGATAAAGTTGCAGGACCACTT
CTGCGCTCGGCCCTTCCGGCTGGCTGGTTTATTGCTGATAAATCTGGAGCCGGTGAGCGTGGGTCTCGCG
GTATCATTGCAGCACTGGGGCCAGATGGTAAGCCCTCCCGTATCGTAGTTATCTACACGACGGGGAGTCA
GGCAACTATGGATGAACGAAATAGACAGATCGCTGAGATAGGTGCCTCACTGATTAAGCATTGGTAACTG
TCAGACCAAGTTTACTCATATATACTTTAGATTGATTTAAAACTTCATTTTTAATTTAAAAGGATCTAGG
TGAAGATCCTTTTTGATAATCTCATGACCAAAATCCCTTAACGTGAGTTTTCGTTCCACTGAGCGTCAGA
CCCCGTAGAAAAGATCAAAGGATCTTCTTGAGATCCTTTTTTTCTGCGCGTAATCTGCTGCTTGCAAACA
AAAAAACCACCGCTACCAGCGGTGGTTTGTTTGCCGGATCAAGAGCTACCAACTCTTTTTCCGAAGGTAA
CTGGCTTCAGCAGAGCGCAGATACCAAATACTGTTCTTCTAGTGTAGCCGTAGTTAGGCCACCACTTCAA
GAACTCTGTAGCACCGCCTACATACCTCGCTCTGCTAATCCTGTTACCAGTGGCTGCTGCCAGTGGCGAT
AAGTCGTGTCTTACCGGGTTGGACTCAAGACGATAGTTACCGGATAAGGCGCAGCGGTCGGGCTGAACGG
GGGGTTCGTGCACACAGCCCAGCTTGGAGCGAACGACCTACACCGAACTGAGATACCTACAGCGTGAGCT
ATGAGAAAGCGCCACGCTTCCCGAAGGGAGAAAGGCGGACAGGTATCCGGTAAGCGGCAGGGTCGGAACA
GGAGAGCGCACGAGGGAGCTTCCAGGGGGAAACGCCTGGTATCTTTATAGTCCTGTCGGGTTTCGCCACC
TCTGACTTGAGCGTCGATTTTTGTGATGCTCGTCAGGGGGGCGGAGCCTATGGAAAAACGCCAGCAACGC
GGCCTTTTTACGGTTCCTGGCCTTTTGCTGGCCTTTTGCTCACATGTTCTTTCCTGCGTTATCCCCTGAT
TCTGTGGATAACCGTATTACCGCCTTTGAGTGAGCTGATACCGCTCGCCGCAGCCGAACGACCGAGCGCA
GCGAGTCAGTGAGCGAGGAAGCGGAAGAGCGCCTGATGCGGTATTTTCTCCTTACGCATCTGTGCGGTAT
TTCACACCGCATAGACCAGCCGCGTAACCTGGCAAAATCGGTTACGGTTGAGTAATAAATGGATGCCCTG
CGTAAGCGGGTGTGGGCGGACAATAAAGTCTTAAACTGAACAAAATAGATCTAAACTATGACAATAAAGT
CTTAAACTAGACAGAATAGTTGTAAACTGAAATCAGTCCAGTTATGCTGTGAAAAAGCATACTGGACTTT
TGTTATGGCTAAAGCAAACTCTTCATTTTCTGAAGTGCAAATTGCCCGTCGTATTAAAGAGGGGCGTGGC
CAAGGGCATGGTAAAGACTATATTCGCGGCGTTGTGACAATTTACCGAACAACTCCGCGGCCGGGAAGCC
GATCTCGGCTTGAACGAATTGTTAGGTGGCGGTACTTGGGTCGATATCAAAGTGCATCACTTCTTCCCGT
ATGCCCAACTTTGTATAGAGAGCCACTGCGGGATCGTCACCGTAATCTGCTTGCACGTAGATCACATAAG
CACCAAGCGCGTTGGCCTCATGCTTGAGCAGATTGATGAGCGCGGTGGCAATGCCCTGCCTCCGGTGCTC
GCCGGAGACTGCGAGATCATAGATATAGATCTCACTACGCGGCTGCTCAAACTTGGGCAGAACGTAAGCC
GCGAGAGCGCCAACAACCGCTTCTTGGTCGAAGGCAGCAAGCGCGATGAATGTCTTACTACGGAGCAAGT
TCCCGAGGTAATCGGAGTCCGGCTGATGTTGGGAGTAGGTGGCTACGTCTCCGAACTCACGACCGAAAAG
ATCAAGAGCAGCCCGCATGGATTTGACTTGGTCAGGGCCGAGCCTACATGTGCGAATGATGCCCATACTT
GAGCCACCTAACTTTGTTTTAGGGCGACTGCCCTGCTGCGTAACATCGTTGCTGCTCCATAACATCAAAC
ATCGACCCACGGCGTAACGCGCTTGCTGCTTGGATGCCCGAGGCATAGACTGTACAAAAAAACAGTCATA
ACAAGCCATGAAAACCGCCACTGCGCCGTTACCACCGCTGCGTTCGGTCAAGGTTCTGGACCAGTTGCGT
GAGCGCATACGCTACTTGCATTACAGTTTACGAACCGAACAGGCTTATGTCAACTGGGTTCGTGCCTTCA
TCCGTTTCCACGGTGTGCGTCACCCGGCAACCTTGGGCAGCAGCGAAGTCGAGGCATTTCTGTCCTGGCT
GGCGAACGAGCGCAAGGTTTCGGTCTCCACGCATCGTCAGGCATTGGCGGCCTTGCTGTTCTTCTACGGC
AAGGTGCTGTGCACGGATCTGCCCTGGCTTCAGGAGATCGGAAGACCTCGGCCGTCGCGGCGCTTGCCGG
TGGTGCTGACCCCGGATGAAGTGGTTCGCATCCTCGGTTTTCTGGAAGGCGAGCATCGTTTGTTCGCCCA
GGACTCTAGCTATAGTTCTAGTGGTTGGCTACGTATACTCCGGAATATTAATAGATCATGGAGATAATTA
AAATGATAACCATCTCGCAAATAAATAAGTATTTTACTGTTTTCGTAACAGTTTTGTAATAAAAAAACCT
ATAAATATTCCGGATTATTCATACCGTCCCACCATCGGGCGCGGATCTCGGTCCGAAAACCATGCATCAT
CATCATCATCACAGCAGCGGCAGAGAAAACTTGTATTTCCAGGGCATCAGAACGGAACTGCCTCCTGAGA
AGCTCAAACTGGAGTGGGCATATGGTTATCGAGGAAAGGACTGTAGAGCTAATGTTTACCTTCTTCCGAC
CGGGGAAATAGTTTATTTCATTGCATCAGTAGTAGTACTATTTAATTATGAGGAGAGAACTCAGCGACAC
TACCTGGGCCATACAGACTGTGTGAAATGCCTTGCTATACATCCTGACAAAATTAGGATTGCAACTGGAC
AGATAGCTGGCGTGGATAAAGATGGAAGGCCTCTACAACCCCACGTCAGAGTGTGGGATTCTGTTACTCT
ATCCACACTGCAGATTATTGGACTTGGCACTTTTGAGCGTGGAGTAGGATGCCTGGATTTTTCAAAAGCA
GATTCAGGTGTTCATTTATGTGTTATTGATGACTCCAATGAGCATATGCTTACTGTATGGGACTGGCAGA
AGAAAGCAAAAGGAGCAGAAATAAAGACAACAAATGAAGTTGTTTTGGCTGTGGAGTTTCACCCAACAGA
TGCAAATACCATAATTACATGCGGTAAATCTCATATTTTCTTCTGGACCTGGAGCGGCAATTCACTAACA
AGAAAACAGGGAATTTTTGGGAAATATGAAAAGCCAAAATTTGTGCAGTGTTTAGCATTCTTGGGGAATG
GAGATGTTCTTACTGGAGACTCAGGTGGAGTCATGCTTATATGGAGCAAAACTACTGTAGAGCCCACACC
TGGGA
