>Addgene plasmid #210914 | pFBOH-MHL_EML4:250-877 | depositor partial sequence | sequence record 411308 | Insert sequence
ATCAGAACGGAACTGCCTCCTGAGAAGCTCAAACTGGAGTGGGCATATGGTTATCGAGGAAAGGACTGTA
GAGCTAATGTTTACCTTCTTCCGACCGGGGAAATAGTTTATTTCATTGCATCAGTAGTAGTACTATTTAA
TTATGAGGAGAGAACTCAGCGACACTACCTGGGCCATACAGACTGTGTGAAATGCCTTGCTATACATCCT
GACAAAATTAGGATTGCAACTGGACAGATAGCTGGCGTGGATAAAGATGGAAGGCCTCTACAACCCCACG
TCAGAGTGTGGGATTCTGTTACTCTATCCACACTGCAGATTATTGGACTTGGCACTTTTGAGCGTGGAGT
AGGATGCCTGGATTTTTCAAAAGCAGATTCAGGTGTTCATTTATGTGTTATTGATGACTCCAATGAGCAT
ATGCTTACTGTATGGGACTGGCAGAAGAAAGCAAAAGGAGCAGAAATAAAGACAACAAATGAAGTTGTTT
TGGCTGTGGAGTTTCACCCAACAGATGCAAATACCATAATTACATGCGGTAAATCTCATATTTTCTTCTG
GACCTGGAGCGGCAATTCACTAACAAGAAAACAGGGAATTTTTGGGAAATATGAAAAGCCAAAATTTGTG
CAGTGTTTAGCATTCTTGGGGAATGGAGATGTTCTTACTGGAGACTCAGGTGGAGTCATGCTTATATGGA
GCAAAACTACTGTAGAGCCCACACCTGGGAAAGGACCTAAAGGTGTATATCAAATCAGCAAACAAATCAA
AGCTCATGATGGCAGTGTGTTCACACTTTGTCAGATGAGAAATGGGATGTTATTAACTGGAGGAGGGAAA
GACAGAAAAATAATTCTGTGGGATCATGATCTGAATCCTGAAAGAGAAATAGAGGTTCCTGATCAGTATG
GCACAATCAGAGCTGTAGCAGAAGGAAAGGCAGATCAATTTTTAGTAGGCACATCACGAAACTTTATTTT
ACGAGGAACATTTAATGATGGCTTCCAAATAGAAGTACAGGGTCATACAGATGAGCTTTGGGGTCTTGCC
ACACATCCCTTCAAAGATTTGCTCTTGACATGTGCTCAGGACAGGCAGGTGTGCCTGTGGAACTCAATGG
AACACAGGCTGGAATGGACCAGGCTGGTAGATGAACCAGGACACTGTGCAGATTTTCATCCAAGTGGCAC
AGTGGTGGCCATAGGAACGCACTCAGGCAGGTGGTTTGTTCTGGATGCAGAAACCAGAGATCTAGTTTCT
ATCCACACAGACGGGAATGAACAGCTCTCTGTGATGCGCTACTCAATAGATGGTACCTTCCTGGCTGTAG
GATCTCATGACAACTTTATTTACCTCTATGTAGTCTCTGAAAATGGAAGAAAATATAGCAGATATGGAAG
GTGCACTGGACATTCCAGCTACATCACACACCTTGACTGGTCCCCAGACAACAAGTATATAATGTCTAAC
TCGGGAGACTATGAAATATTGTACTGGGACATTCCAAATGGCTGCAAACTAATCAGGAATCGATCGGATT
GTAAGGACATTGATTGGACGACATATACCTGTGTGCTAGGATTTCAAGTATTTGGTGTCTGGCCAGAAGG
ATCTGATGGGACAGATATCAATGCACTGGTGCGATCCCACAATAGAAAGGTGATAGCTGTTGCCGATGAC
TTTTGTAAAGTCCATCTGTTTCAGTATCCCTGCTCCAAAGCAAAGGCTCCCAGTCACAAGTACAGTGCCC
ACAGCAGCCATGTCACCAATGTCAGTTTTACTCACAATGACAGTCACCTGATATCAACTGGTGGAAAAGA
CATGAGCATCATTCAGTGGAAACTTGTGGAAAAGTTATCTTTGCCTCAGAATGAGACTGTAGCG
